>Addgene plasmid #161575 | pAAV hSyn FLEx-FRT hM3Dq-mCherry | addgene full sequence | sequence record 317851 | Addgene NGS Result
GAAGTTCCTATTCCGAAGTTCCTATTCTCTAGAAAGTATAGGAACTTCGGCGCGCCGCCATGACCTTGCA
CAATAACAGTACAACCTCGCCTTTGTTTCCAAACATCAGCTCCTCCTGGATACACAGCCCCTCCGATGCA
GGGCTGCCCCCGGGAACCGTCACTCATTTCGGCAGCTACAATGTTTCTCGAGCAGCTGGCAATTTCTCCT
CTCCAGACGGTACCACCGATGACCCTCTGGGAGGTCATACCGTCTGGCAAGTGGTCTTCATCGCTTTCTT
AACGGGCATCCTGGCCTTGGTGACCATCATCGGCAACATCCTGGTAATTGTGTCATTTAAGGTCAACAAG
CAGCTGAAGACGGTCAACAACTACTTCCTCTTAAGCCTGGCCTGTGCCGATCTGATTATCGGGGTCATTT
CAATGAATCTGTTTACGACCTACATCATCATGAATCGATGGGCCTTAGGGAACTTGGCCTGTGACCTCTG
GCTTGCCATTGACTGCGTAGCCAGCAATGCCTCTGTTATGAATCTTCTGGTCATCAGCTTTGACAGATAC
TTTTCCATCACGAGGCCGCTCACGTACCGAGCCAAACGAACAACAAAGAGAGCCGGTGTGATGATCGGTC
TGGCTTGGGTCATCTCCTTTGTCCTTTGGGCTCCTGCCATCTTGTTCTGGCAATACTTTGTTGGAAAGAG
AACTGTGCCTCCGGGAGAGTGCTTCATTCAGTTCCTCAGTGAGCCCACCATTACTTTTGGCACAGCCATC
GCTGGTTTTTATATGCCTGTCACCATTATGACTATTTTATACTGGAGGATCTATAAGGAAACTGAAAAGC
GTACCAAAGAGCTTGCTGGCCTGCAAGCCTCTGGGACAGAGGCAGAGACAGAAAACTTTGTCCACCCCAC
GGGCAGTTCTCGAAGCTGCAGCAGTTACGAACTTCAACAGCAAAGCATGAAACGCTCCAACAGGAGGAAG
TATGGCCGCTGCCACTTCTGGTTCACAACCAAGAGCTGGAAACCCAGCTCCGAGCAGATGGACCAAGACC
ACAGCAGCAGTGACAGTTGGAACAACAATGATGCTGCTGCCTCCCTGGAGAACTCCGCCTCCTCCGACGA
GGAGGACATTGGCTCCGAGACGAGAGCCATCTACTCCATCGTGCTCAAGCTTCCGGGTCACAGCACCATC
CTCAACTCCACCAAGTTACCCTCATCGGACAACCTGCAGGTGCCTGAGGAGGAGCTGGGGATGGTGGACT
TGGAGAGGAAAGCCGACAAGCTGCAGGCCCAGAAGAGCGTGGACGATGGAGGCAGTTTTCCAAAAAGCTT
CTCCAAGCTTCCCATCCAGCTAGAGTCAGCCGTGGACACAGCTAAGACTTCTGACGTCAACTCCTCAGTG
GGTAAGAGCACGGCCACTCTACCTCTGTCCTTCAAGGAAGCCACTCTGGCCAAGAGGTTTGCTCTGAAGA
CCAGAAGTCAGATCACTAAGCGGAAAAGGATGTCCCTGGTCAAGGAGAAGAAAGCGGCCCAGACCCTCAG
TGCGATCTTGCTTGCCTTCATCATCACTTGGACCCCATACAACATCATGGTTCTGGTGAACACCTTTTGT
GACAGCTGCATACCCAAAACCTTTTGGAATCTGGGCTACTGGCTGTGCTACATCAACAGCACCGTGAACC
CCGTGTGCTATGCTCTGTGCAACAAAACATTCAGAACCACTTTCAAGATGCTGCTGCTGTGCCAGTGTGA
CAAAAAAAAGAGGCGCAAGCAGCAGTACCAGCAGAGACAGTCGGTCATTTTTCACAAGCGCGCACCCGAG
CAGGCCTTGAAGGATCCCCCGGTCGCCACCATGGTGAGCAAGGGCGAGGAGGATAACATGGCCATCATCA
AGGAGTTCATGCGCTTCAAGGTGCACATGGAGGGCTCCGTGAACGGCCACGAGTTCGAGATCGAGGGCGA
GGGCGAGGGCCGCCCCTACGAGGGCACCCAGACCGCCAAGCTGAAGGTGACCAAGGGTGGCCCCCTGCCC
TTCGCCTGGGACATCCTGTCCCCTCAGTTCATGTACGGCTCCAAGGCCTACGTGAAGCACCCCGCCGACA
TCCCCGACTACTTGAAGCTGTCCTTCCCCGAGGGCTTCAAGTGGGAGCGCGTGATGAACTTCGAGGACGG
CGGCGTGGTGACCGTGACCCAGGACTCCTCCCTGCAGGACGGCGAGTTCATCTACAAGGTGAAGCTGCGC
GGCACCAACTTCCCCTCCGACGGCCCCGTAATGCAGAAGAAGACCATGGGCTGGGAGGCCTCCTCCGAGC
GGATGTACCCCGAGGACGGCGCCCTGAAGGGCGAGATCAAGCAGAGGCTGAAGCTGAAGGACGGCGGCCA
CTACGACGCTGAGGTCAAGACCACCTACAAGGCCAAGAAGCCCGTGCAGCTGCCCGGCGCCTACAACGTC
AACATCAAGTTGGACATCACCTCCCACAACGAGGACTACACCATCGTGGAACAGTACGAACGCGCCGAGG
GCCGCCACTCCACCGGCGGCATGGACGAGCTGTACAAGTAAGTCGACGAAGTTCCTATACCTTTTGAAGA
ATAGGAACTTCGGAATAGGAACTTCTGTCGATGGTGATGCTTGGCAATTCGGGTCGATGGTGAAGCATTG
GTCTTCCTATTTTGATGAAGTTCCTATACTTTCTAGAGAATAGGAACTTCGGAATAGGAACTTCGGTACC
CCCGGGCCCGCGGTATCAAATCAATTCTTTGCCAAAATGATGAGACAGCACAGGATCCGGTACCTTCTCG
ACTGCGCTCTCAGGCACGACACGACTCCTCCGCTGCCCACCGCAGACTGAGGCAGCGCTGAGTCGCCGGC
GCCGCAGCGCAGATGGTCGCGCCCGTGCCCCCCTATCTCGCGCCTCGCGTGGTGCGGTCCGGCTGGGCCG
GCGGCGGCGCGGACGCGACCAAGGTGGCCGGGAAGGGGAGTTTGCGGGGGACCGGCGAGTGACGTCAGCG
CGCCTTCAGTGCTGAGGCGGCGGTGGCGCGCGCCGCCAGGCGGGGGCGAAGGCACTGTCCGCGGTGCTGA
AGCTGGCAGTGCGCACGCGCCTCGCCGCATCCTGTTTCCCCTCCCCCTCTCTGATAGGGGATGCGCAATT
TGGGGAATGGGGGTTGGGTGCTTGTCCAGTGGGTCGGGGTCGGTCGTCAGGTAGGCACCCCCACCCCGCC
TCATCCTGGTCCTAAAACCCACTTGCACTCATACGCAGGGCCCTCTGCAGTCTAGACACACGCGTGCGGC
CGCAGGAACCCCTAGTGATGGAGTTGGCCACTCCCTCTCTGCGCGCTCGCTCGCTCACTGAGGCCGGGCG
ACCAAAGGTCGCCCGACGCCCGGGCGGCCTCAGTGAGCGAGCGAGCGCGCAGCTGCCTGCAGGACATGTG
AGCAAAAGGCCAGCAAAAGGCCAGGAACCGTAAAAAGGCCGCGTTGCTGGCGTTTTTCCATAGGCTCCGC
CCCCCTGACGAGCATCACAAAAATCGACGCTCAAGTCAGAGGTGGCGAAACCCGACAGGACTATAAAGAT
ACCAGGCGTTTCCCCCTGGAAGCTCCCTCGTGCGCTCTCCTGTTCCGACCCTGCCGCTTACCGGATACCT
GTCCGCCTTTCTCCCTTCGGGAAGCGTGGCGCTTTCTCATAGCTCACGCTGTAGGTATCTCAGTTCGGTG
TAGGTCGTTCGCTCCAAGCTGGGCTGTGTGCACGAACCCCCCGTTCAGCCCGACCGCTGCGCCTTATCCG
GTAACTATCGTCTTGAGTCCAACCCGGTAAGACACGACTTATCGCCACTGGCAGCAGCCACTGGTAACAG
GATTAGCAGAGCGAGGTATGTAGGCGGTGCTACAGAGTTCTTGAAGTGGTGGCCTAACTACGGCTACACT
AGAAGAACAGTATTTGGTATCTGCGCTCTGCTGAAGCCAGTTACCTTCGGAAAAAGAGTTGGTAGCTCTT
GATCCGGCAAACAAACCACCGCTGGTAGCGGTGGTTTTTTTGTTTGCAAGCAGCAGATTACGCGCAGAAA
AAAAGGATCTCAAGAAGATCCTTTGATCTTTTCTACGGGGTCTGACGCTCAGTGGAACGAAAACTCACGT
TAAGGGATTTTGGTCATGAGATTATCAAAAAGGATCTTCACCTAGATCCTTTTAAATTAAAAATGAAGTT
TTAAATCAATCTAAAGTATATATGAGTAAACTTGGTCTGACAGTTACCAATGCTTAATCAGTGAGGCACC
TATCTCAGCGATCTGTCTATTTCGTTCATCCATAGTTGCCTGACTCCCCGTCGTGTAGATAACTACGATA
CGGGAGGGCTTACCATCTGGCCCCAGTGCTGCAATGATACCGCGAGACCCACGCTCACCGGCTCCAGATT
TATCAGCAATAAACCAGCCAGCCGGAAGGGCCGAGCGCAGAAGTGGTCCTGCAACTTTATCCGCCTCCAT
CCAGTCTATTAATTGTTGCCGGGAAGCTAGAGTAAGTAGTTCGCCAGTTAATAGTTTGCGCAACGTTGTT
GCCATTGCTACAGGCATCGTGGTGTCACGCTCGTCGTTTGGTATGGCTTCATTCAGCTCCGGTTCCCAAC
GATCAAGGCGAGTTACATGATCCCCCATGTTGTGCAAAAAAGCGGTTAGCTCCTTCGGTCCTCCGATCGT
TGTCAGAAGTAAGTTGGCCGCAGTGTTATCACTCATGGTTATGGCAGCACTGCATAATTCTCTTACTGTC
ATGCCATCCGTAAGATGCTTTTCTGTGACTGGTGAGTACTCAACCAAGTCATTCTGAGAATAGTGTATGC
GGCGACCGAGTTGCTCTTGCCCGGCGTCAATACGGGATAATACCGCGCCACATAGCAGAACTTTAAAAGT
GCTCATCATTGGAAAACGTTCTTCGGGGCGAAAACTCTCAAGGATCTTACCGCTGTTGAGATCCAGTTCG
ATGTAACCCACTCGTGCACCCAACTGATCTTCAGCATCTTTTACTTTCACCAGCGTTTCTGGGTGAGCAA
AAACAGGAAGGCAAAATGCCGCAAAAAAGGGAATAAGGGCGACACGGAAATGTTGAATACTCATACTCTT
CCTTTTTCAATATTATTGAAGCATTTATCAGGGTTATTGTCTCATGAGCGGATACATATTTGAATGTATT
TAGAAAAATAAACAAATAGGGGTTCCGCGCACATTTCCCCGAAAAGTGCCACCTGACGTCTAAGAAACCA
TTATTATCATGACATTAACCTATAAAAATAGGCGTATCACGAGGCCCTTTCGTCTCGCGCGTTTCGGTGA
TGACGGTGAAAACCTCTGACACATGCAGCTCCCGGAGACGGTCACAGCTTGTCTGTAAGCGGATGCCGGG
AGCAGACAAGCCCGTCAGGGCGCGTCAGCGGGTGTTGGCGGGTGTCGGGGCTGGCTTAACTATGCGGCAT
CAGAGCAGATTGTACTGAGAGTGCACCATAAAATTGTAAACGTTAATATTTTGTTAAAATTCGCGTTAAA
TTTTTGTTAAATCAGCTCATTTTTTAACCAATAGACCGAAATCGGCAAAATCCCTTATAAATCAAAAGAA
TAGCCCGAGATAGAGT
[37 nt withheld, positions 5617-5653]
AAAGAACGTGGACTCCAACGTCAAAGG
[141 nt withheld, positions 5681-5821]
G
[46 nt withheld, positions 5823-5868]
A
[95 nt withheld, positions 5870-5964]
TATGCGGTGTGAAATACCGCACAGATGCGTAAGGAGAAAATACCGCATCAGGCGCCCCTGCAGGCAGCTG
CGCGCTCGCTCGCTCACTGAGGCCGCCCGGGCAAAGCCCGGGCGTCGGGCGACCTTTGGTCGCCCGGCCT
CAGTGAGCGAGCGAGCGCGCAGAGAGGGAGTGGCCAACTCCATCACTAGGGGTTCCTGCGGCCGCTCGGT
CCGCACGTGGTTACCTACAAAATCAGAAGGACAGGGAAGGGAGCAGTGGTTCACGCCTGTAATCCCAGCA
ATTTGGGAGGCCAAGGTGGGTAGATCACCTGAGATTAGGAGTTGGAGACCAGCCTGGCCAATATGGTGAA
ACCCCGTCTCTACCAAAAAAACAAAAATTAGCTGAGCCTGGTCATGCATGCCTGGAATCCCAACAACTCG
GGAGGCTGAGGCAGGAGAATCGCTTGAACCCAGGAGGCGGAGATTGCAGTGAGCCAAGATTGTGCCACTG
CACTCCAGCTTGGTTCCCAATAGACCCCGCAGGCCCTACAGGTTGTCTTCCCAACTTGCCCCTTGCTCCA
TACCACCCCCCTCCACCCCATAATATTATAGAAGGACACCTAGTCAGACAAAATGATGCAACTTAATTTT
ATTAGGACAAGGCTGGTGGGCACTGGAGTGGCAACTTCCAGGGCCAGGAGAGGCACTGGGGAGGGGTCAC
AGGGATGCCACCCGTAGATCTCTCGAGCAGCGCTCGGTATCGATGCGGGGAGGCGGCCCAAAGGGAGATC
CGACTCGTCTGAGGGCGAAGGCGAAGACGCGGAAGAGGCCGCAGAGCCGGCAGCAGGCCGCGGGAAGGAA
GGTCCGCTGGATTGAGGGCCGAAGGGACGTAGCAGAAGGACGTCCCGCGCAGAATCCAGGTGGCAACATA
GGCGAGCAGCCAAGGAAAGGACGATGATTTCCCCGACAACACCACGGAATTGTCAGTGCCCAACAGCCGA
GCCCCTGTCCAGCAGCGGGCAAGGCAGGCGGCGATGAGTTCCGCCGTGGCAATAGGGAGGGGGAAAGCGA
AAGTCCCGGAAAGGAGCTGACAGGTGGTGGCAATGCCCCAACCAGTGGGGGTTGCGTCAGCAAACACAGT
GCACACCACGCCACGTTGCCTGACAACGGGCCACAACTCCTCATAAAGAGACAGCAACCAGGATTTATAC
AAGGAGGAGAAAATGAAAGCCATACGGGAAGCAATAGCATGATACAAAGGCATTAAAGCAGCGTATCCAC
ATAGCGTAAAAGGAGCAACATAGTTAAGAATACCAGTCAATCTTTCACAAATTTTGTAATCCAGAGGTTG
ATTATCGATAAGCTTGATATCGAATTCATCGATCGGCCGCATATAAGCTTGAAGTTCCTATTCCGAAGTT
CCTATTCTTCAAAAGGTATAGGAACTTCGGGTCGATGGTGAGATCTGGACTAGAGGGTCGATGGTGATGC
TTGGATCAAAATAGGAAGAATCCCAATG
Features (pLannotate 1.2.2; 18 found; start..end, strand, type, name):
      1..48      +  protein_bind   FRT: FLP-mediated recombination occurs in the 8-bp core sequence TCTAGAAA (Turan and Bode, 2011). FLP recombinase from the Saccharomyces cerevisiae 2μ plasmid
     60..1829    +  CDS            CHRM3: ACM3_HUMAN - Experimental evidence at protein level: Swiss-Prot protein existence level 1. The muscarinic acetylcholine receptor mediates various cellular responses, including inhibition of adenylate cyclase, breakdown of phosphoinositides and modulation of potassium channels through the action of G proteins. Primary transducing effect is Pi turnover. From Homo sapiens (Human).
   1851..2558    +  CDS            mCherry: mCherry is a basic (constitutively fluorescent) red fluorescent protein published in 2004, derived from Discosoma sp.. It is reported to be a very rapidly-maturing monomer with low acid sensitivity.
   2677..2724    -  protein_bind   FRT: FLP-mediated recombination occurs in the 8-bp core sequence TCTAGAAA (Turan and Bode, 2011). FLP recombinase from the Saccharomyces cerevisiae 2μ plasmid
   2802..3249    -  promoter       hSyn promoter: human synapsin I promoter; confers neuron-specific expression (Kügler et al., 2003)
   3329..3356    -  repeat_region  AAV2 ITR (fragment): inverted terminal repeat of adeno-associated virus serotype 2 inverted
   3385..3412    -  repeat_region  AAV2 ITR (fragment): inverted terminal repeat of adeno-associated virus serotype 2 inverted
   3485..4073    -  rep_origin     ori: high-copy-number ColE1/pMB1/pBR322/pUC origin of replication
   4244..5104    -  CDS            AmpR: β-lactamase; bla; confers resistance to ampicillin, carbenicillin, and related antibiotics
   5105..5209    -  promoter       AmpR promoter: bla
   5304..5339    +  CDS            rop (fragment): Rop protein, which maintains plasmids at low copy number; rop
   5441..5490    +  misc_feature   bom (fragment): basis of mobility region from pBR322
   5491..5946    -  rep_origin     f1 ori (sequence partly withheld): f1 bacteriophage origin of replication; arrow indicates direction of (+) strand synthesis
   5965..6016    +  misc_feature   bom (fragment): basis of mobility region from pBR322
   6021..6161    -  repeat_region  AAV2 ITR: inverted terminal repeat of adeno-associated virus serotype 2 inverted
   6201..6677    -  polyA_signal   hGH poly(A) signal: human growth hormone polyadenylation signal
   6709..7297    -  misc_feature   WPRE: woodchuck hepatitis virus posttranscriptional regulatory element
   7297..7321    -  misc_feature   MCS (fragment): pBluescript multiple cloning site
