[The description below was written by a language model from this plasmid's Addgene catalogue record and pLannotate feature annotations shown in this document.]
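Description:
pAAV hSyn FLEx-FRT hM3Dq-mCherry is an adeno-associated virus transfer plasmid for Flp recombinase-dependent, neuron-restricted expression of the excitatory chemogenetic receptor hM3Dq fused to mCherry. It is maintained in bacteria through a high-copy ColE1/pUC-type origin with ampicillin resistance (AmpR under its own bla promoter), and the backbone also carries an f1 phage origin. The expression cassette lies between AAV2 inverted terminal repeats, which direct replication and packaging of the intervening DNA into AAV particles. In the feature table, one ITR is annotated in full. The other appears only as two short fragments, which may reflect incomplete annotation or assembly of this repetitive region.

Within the ITRs, the human synapsin I (hSyn) promoter confers neuron-specific transcription. It is followed by the switchable cassette, a WPRE that enhances transcript stability and expression, and a human growth hormone polyadenylation signal. The payload is a coding sequence matching human CHRM3 (the M3 muscarinic receptor from which the Gq-coupled DREADD is derived), followed by mCherry as a fluorescent fusion reporter. The record lists no mutations, so the DREADD-defining substitutions are not documented in it. This coding sequence is annotated on the opposite strand to the promoter, WPRE and poly(A) signal, so it is inverted and silent in the starting state. It is flanked by FRT sites in opposing orientation. The annotation detects only one FRT on each side; variant FRT sites typical of a FLEx design may be present but are not annotated. Flp-mediated recombination flips the cassette into the sense orientation and allows expression. The construct is suited to chemogenetic activation of Flp-defined neuronal populations, with mCherry marking the expressing cells.
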