Addgene plasmid #161575: pAAV hSyn FLEx-FRT hM3Dq-mCherry
Purpose: Expression of hM3Dq-mCherry in a Flp-dependent fashion
Depositing lab: Kevin Beier & Robert Malenka. Depositing organization: Stanford University. Publication: Rabies screen reveals GPe control of cocaine-triggered plasticity. Beier KT, Kim CK, Hoerbelt P, Hung LW, Heifets BD, DeLoach KE, Mosca TJ, Neuner S, Deisseroth K, Luo L, Malenka RC. Nature. 2017 Sep 21;549(7672):345-350. doi: 10.1038/nature23888. Epub 2017 Sep 13. PubMed 28902833.
Backbone
  Vector backbone: pAAV
  Vector type: AAV
Growth in bacteria
  Bacterial resistance: Ampicillin, 100 μg/mL
  Growth temperature: 37°C
  Growth strain: NEB Stable
  Copy number: High Copy
Gene/Insert
  Gene/Insert name: hM3Dq-mCherry
  Species: H. sapiens (human)
  Mutation: NA
  Promoter: hSyn
  Cloning method: Restriction Enzyme; 5′ cloning site Unknown (unknown if destroyed); 3′ cloning site Unknown (unknown if destroyed)
  Sequencing primers: 5′ n/a
Terms and licenses: Academic/Nonprofit Terms; Industry Terms: Not Available to Industry
How to cite: pAAV hSyn FLEx-FRT hM3Dq-mCherry was a gift from Kevin Beier & Robert Malenka (Addgene plasmid # 161575 ; http://n2t.net/addgene:161575 ; RRID:Addgene_161575)
